Addgene plasmid #231190: CA-0045 CMVTO-mono-hIL10 (R5A11M)
Purpose: Mutant human IL-10 monomer
Depositing lab: Xiaojing Gao. Depositing organization: Stanford University. Publication: Orthogonalized human protease control of secreted signals. Aldrete CA, Call CC, Sant'Anna LE, Vlahos AE, Pei J, Cong Q, Gao XJ. Nat Chem Biol. 2025 Jan 15. doi: 10.1038/s41589-024-01831-x. PubMed 39814991.
Backbone
  Vector backbone: CMVTO-FlpIn
  Vector type: Mammalian Expression
Growth in bacteria
  Bacterial resistance: Ampicillin, 100 μg/mL
  Growth temperature: 37°C
  Growth strain: DH5alpha
  Copy number: High Copy
Gene/Insert
  Gene/Insert name: mono-hIL10 (R5A11M)
  Species: H. sapiens (human)
  Mutation: N36I, N110I, K117N, F129L
  Entrez Gene: IL10 (a.k.a. CSIF, GVHDS, IL-10, IL10A, TGIF)
  Cloning method: Ligation Independent Cloning
Terms and licenses: Academic/Nonprofit Terms; Industry Terms: Not Available to Industry
How to cite: CA-0045 CMVTO-mono-hIL10 (R5A11M) was a gift from Xiaojing Gao (Addgene plasmid # 231190 ; http://n2t.net/addgene:231190 ; RRID:Addgene_231190)
