[The description below was written by a language model from this plasmid's Addgene catalogue record and pLannotate feature annotations shown in this document.]
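Description:
CA-0045 CMVTO-mono-hIL10 (R5A11M) is a 5.7 kb mammalian expression plasmid built on a CMVTO-FlpIn backbone. It is propagated in E. coli from a high-copy ColE1/pUC-type origin under ampicillin selection (AmpR with its bla promoter). The feature table also shows small backbone remnants: fragments of bom, an f1 origin, an SV40 promoter, lacI and a ble coding sequence, along with a lac promoter/operator region. None of these appears to be part of the payload.

The expression cassette consists of the human cytomegalovirus immediate-early enhancer and promoter followed directly by two short tet operator matches (annotated as PLtetO-1 fragments) and a short TRE3GV-like fragment. This is the "CMV-TO" arrangement, in which a strong constitutive promoter becomes repressible by Tet repressor and inducible with tetracycline or doxycycline in cells that express TetR; in cells lacking TetR it should simply drive constitutive expression. It controls a human IL10 open reading frame terminated by the bGH polyadenylation signal. According to the record, the insert is a monomeric form of IL-10 carrying the substitutions N36I, N110I, K117N and F129L (variant R5A11M). The record does not say how the monomer was engineered or what the mutations do, and no epitope tags are annotated.

Downstream lies an FRT site placed immediately before a hygromycin resistance gene with an SV40 poly(A) signal. No complete promoter is annotated upstream of it, which fits the Flp-In design: Flp-mediated recombination into a genomic FRT landing pad is expected to supply the promoter, allowing hygromycin selection of single-copy, site-specific stable integrants. The plasmid can therefore be used for transient transfection or isogenic stable line generation to produce the mutant IL-10 monomer. It was deposited with work on human protease control of secreted signals.
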