Features (pLannotate 1.2.2; 22 found; start..end, strand, type, name):
    403..1263    -  CDS            AmpR: β-lactamase; bla; confers resistance to ampicillin, carbenicillin, and related antibiotics
   1264..1368    -  promoter       AmpR promoter: bla
   1427..1479    -  misc_feature   bom (fragment): basis of mobility region from pBR322
   1629..2008    +  enhancer       CMV enhancer: human cytomegalovirus immediate early enhancer
   2009..2212    +  promoter       CMV promoter: human cytomegalovirus (CMV) immediate early promoter
   2214..2233    +  promoter       PLtetO-1 promoter (fragment): modified phage lambda PL promoter with tet operator sites (Lutz and Bujard, 1997)
   2235..2254    +  promoter       PLtetO-1 promoter (fragment): modified phage lambda PL promoter with tet operator sites (Lutz and Bujard, 1997)
   2262..2295    +  promoter       TRE3GV promoter (fragment): 3rd-generation Tet-responsive promoter that can be activated by binding of Tet-On® 3G, optimized for retroviral and lentiviral vectors
   2385..2936    +  CDS            IL10: IL10_HUMAN - Experimental evidence at protein level: Swiss-Prot protein existence level 1. Major immune regulatory cytokine that acts on many cells of the immune system where it has profound anti-inflammatory functions, limiting excessive tissue disruption caused by inflammation. Mechanistically, IL10 binds to its heterotetrameric receptor comprising IL10RA and IL10RB leading to JAK1 and STAT2-mediated phosphorylation of STAT3 (PubMed:16982608). In turn, STAT3 translocates to the nucleus where it drives expression of anti-inflammatory mediators (PubMed:18025162). Targets antigen-presenting cel
   3042..3266    +  polyA_signal   bGH poly(A) signal: bovine growth hormone polyadenylation signal
   3282..3305    +  polyA_signal   bGH poly(A) signal (fragment): bovine growth hormone polyadenylation signal
   3309..3330    +  promoter       SV40 promoter (fragment): SV40 enhancer and early promoter
   3351..3584    +  rep_origin     f1 ori (fragment) (sequence partly withheld): f1 bacteriophage origin of replication; arrow indicates direction of (+) strand synthesis
   3589..3636    +  protein_bind   FRT: FLP-mediated recombination occurs in the 8-bp core sequence TCTAGAAA (Turan and Bode, 2011). FLP recombinase from the Saccharomyces cerevisiae 2μ plasmid
   3644..4666    +  CDS            HygR: aminoglycoside phosphotransferase from E. coli; aph(4)-Ia; confers resistance to hygromycin
   4676..4801    +  CDS            ble (fragment): BLE_KLEPN - Experimental evidence at protein level: Swiss-Prot protein existence level 1. Binding protein with a strong affinity to the bleomycin family of antibiotics. Binds to CL990; an antimitotic-antibiotic compound. From Klebsiella pneumoniae.
   4796..4917    +  polyA_signal   SV40 poly(A) signal: SV40 polyadenylation signal
   4990..5006    -  protein_bind   lac operator: The lac repressor binds to the lac operator to inhibit transcription in E. coli. This inhibition can be relieved by adding lactose or isopropyl-β-D-thiogalactopyranoside (IPTG). lac repressor encoded by lacI
   5014..5044    -  promoter       lac promoter: promoter for the E. coli lac operon
   5059..5080    -  protein_bind   CAP binding site: CAP binding activates transcription in the presence of cAMP. E. coli catabolite activator protein
   5093..5185    -  CDS            lacI (fragment): lac repressor; lacI; The lac repressor binds to the lac operator to inhibit transcription in E. coli. This inhibition can be relieved by adding lactose or isopropyl-β-D-thiogalactopyranoside (IPTG).
   5368..232     -  rep_origin     ori (across the origin): high-copy-number ColE1/pMB1/pBR322/pUC origin of replication
>Addgene plasmid #231190 | CA-0045 CMVTO-mono-hIL10 (R5A11M) | addgene full sequence | sequence record 459219 | Addgene NGS Result
TGGTAACAGGATTAGCAGAGCGAGGTATGTAGGCGGTGCTACAGAGTTCTTGAAGTGGTGGCCTAACTAC
GGCTACACTAGAAGAACAGTATTTGGTATCTGCGCTCTGCTGAAGCCAGTTACCTTCGGAAAAAGAGTTG
GTAGCTCTTGATCCGGCAAACAAACCACCGCTGGTAGCGGTGGTTTTTTTGTTTGCAAGCAGCAGATTAC
GCGCAGAAAAAAAGGATCTCAAGAAGATCCTTTGATCTTTTCTACGGGGTCTGACGCTCAGTGGAACGAA
AACTCACGTTAAGGGATTTTGGTCATGAGATTATCAAAAAGGATCTTCACCTAGATCCTTTTAAATTAAA
AATGAAGTTTTAAATCAATCTAAAGTATATATGAGTAAACTTGGTCTGACAGTTACCAATGCTTAATCAG
TGAGGCACCTATCTCAGCGATCTGTCTATTTCGTTCATCCATAGTTGCCTGACTCCCCGTCGTGTAGATA
ACTACGATACGGGAGGGCTTACCATCTGGCCCCAGTGCTGCAATGATACCGCGAGACCCACGCTCACCGG
CTCCAGATTTATCAGCAATAAACCAGCCAGCCGGAAGGGCCGAGCGCAGAAGTGGTCCTGCAACTTTATC
CGCCTCCATCCAGTCTATTAATTGTTGCCGGGAAGCTAGAGTAAGTAGTTCGCCAGTTAATAGTTTGCGC
AACGTTGTTGCCATTGCTACAGGCATCGTGGTGTCACGCTCGTCGTTTGGTATGGCTTCATTCAGCTCCG
GTTCCCAACGATCAAGGCGAGTTACATGATCCCCCATGTTGTGCAAAAAAGCGGTTAGCTCCTTCGGTCC
TCCGATCGTTGTCAGAAGTAAGTTGGCCGCAGTGTTATCACTCATGGTTATGGCAGCACTGCATAATTCT
CTTACTGTCATGCCATCCGTAAGATGCTTTTCTGTGACTGGTGAGTACTCAACCAAGTCATTCTGAGAAT
AGTGTATGCGGCGACCGAGTTGCTCTTGCCCGGCGTCAATACGGGATAATACCGCGCCACATAGCAGAAC
TTTAAAAGTGCTCATCATTGGAAAACGTTCTTCGGGGCGAAAACTCTCAAGGATCTTACCGCTGTTGAGA
TCCAGTTCGATGTAACCCACTCGTGCACCCAACTGATCTTCAGCATCTTTTACTTTCACCAGCGTTTCTG
GGTGAGCAAAAACAGGAAGGCAAAATGCCGCAAAAAAGGGAATAAGGGCGACACGGAAATGTTGAATACT
CATACTCTTCCTTTTTCAATATTATTGAAGCATTTATCAGGGTTATTGTCTCATGAGCGGATACATATTT
GAATGTATTTAGAAAAATAAACAAATAGGGGTTCCGCGCACATTTCCCCGAAAAGTGCCACCTGACGTCG
ACGGATCGGGAGATCTCCCGATCCCCTATGGTGCACTCTCAGTACAATCTGCTCTGATGCCGCATAGTTA
AGCCAGTATCTGCTCCCTGCTTGTGTGTTGGAGGTCGCTGAGTAGTGCGCGAGCAAAATTTAAGCTACAA
CAAGGCAAGGCTTGACCGACAATTGCATGAAGAATCTGCTTAGGGTTAGGCGTTTTGCGCTGCTTCGTAC
GGGCCAGATATACGCGTTGACATTGATTATTGACTAGTTATTAATAGTAATCAATTACGGGGTCATTAGT
TCATAGCCCATATATGGAGTTCCGCGTTACATAACTTACGGTAAATGGCCCGCCTGGCTGACCGCCCAAC
GACCCCCGCCCATTGACGTCAATAATGACGTATGTTCCCATAGTAACGCCAATAGGGACTTTCCATTGAC
GTCAATGGGTGGAGTATTTACGGTAAACTGCCCACTTGGCAGTACATCAAGTGTATCATATGCCAAGTAC
GCCCCCTATTGACGTCAATGACGGTAAATGGCCCGCCTGGCATTATGCCCAGTACATGACCTTATGGGAC
TTTCCTACTTGGCAGTACATCTACGTATTAGTCATCGCTATTACCATGGTGATGCGGTTTTGGCAGTACA
TCAATGGGCGTGGATAGCGGTTTGACTCACGGGGATTTCCAAGTCTCCACCCCATTGACGTCAATGGGAG
TTTGTTTTGGCACCAAAATCAACGGGACTTTCCAAAATGTCGTAACAACTCCGCCCCATTGACGCAAATG
GGCGGTAGGCGTGTACGGTGGGAGGTCTATATAAGCAGAGCTCTCCCTATCAGTGATAGAGATCTCCCTA
TCAGTGATAGAGATCGTCGACGAGCTCGTTTAGTGAACCGTCAGATCGCCTGGAGACGCCATCCACGCTG
TTTTGACCTCCATAGAAGACACCGGGACCGATCCAGCCTCCGGACTCTAGCGTTTAAACTTAAGCTTCGC
CACCATGCACTCCTCCGCGCTCTTGTGTTGCCTAGTTTTATTGACCGGAGTCCGCGCATCACCTGGGCAA
GGCACTCAGAGTGAAAATTCTTGCACTCACTTCCCTGGAATTCTCCCCAACATGCTCAGAGACCTGCGAG
ATGCTTTCTCTAGAGTCAAAACGTTCTTTCAAATGAAGGACCAGCTAGATAATCTTTTGCTGAAAGAGTC
CCTTCTCGAGGATTTTAAAGGCTATCTGGGCTGTCAGGCTCTTAGCGAGATGATACAGTTCTACCTCGAG
GAGGTGATGCCACAGGCTGAGAACCAAGACCCAGACATTAAAGCCCATGTAATCTCACTGGGGGAAAACC
TGAACACATTACGCCTGCGGCTGCGGAGGTGCCATAGGCTGCTGCCTTGTGAAAATGGTGGGGGCAGTGG
AGGCAAGAGCAAGGCCGTGGAACAGGTGAAGAATGCCTTTAATAAGCTGCAGGAAAAGGGGATCTACAAG
GCAATGAGCGAGTTTGATATATTCATCAACTATATCGAGGCCTACATGACCATGAAAATTCGTAACACCG
GTTAGGGCCCGAACAAAAACTCATCTCAGAAGAGGATCTGAATAGCGCCGTCGACCATCATCATAATCAT
CATTGAGTTTAAACCCGCTGATCAGCCTCGACTGTGCCTTCTAGTTGCCAGCCATCTGTTGTTTGCCCCT
CCCCCGTGCCTTCCTTGACCCTGGAAGGTGCCACTCCCACTGTCCTTTCCTAATAAAATGAGGAAATTGC
ATCGCATTGTCTGAGTAGGTGTCATTCTATTCTGGGGGGTGGGGTGGGGCAGGACAGCAAGGGGGAGGAT
TGGGAAGACAATAGCAGGCATGCTGGGGATGCGGTGGGCTCTATGGAGATCTATCGATGTTCTGGGGATG
CGGTGGGCTCTATGGCTTCTGAGGCGGAAAGAACCAGCTGGGGCTCTAGGGGGTATCCCC
[124 nt withheld, positions 3351-3474]
C
[91 nt withheld, positions 3476-3566]
AGGGTGATGGTTCACGTACCTAGAAGTTCCTATTCCGAAGTTCCTATTCTCTAGAAAGTATAGGAACTTC
CTTGGCCAAAAAGCCTGAACTCACCGCGACGTCTGTCGAGAAGTTTCTGATCGAAAAGTTCGACAGCGTC
TCCGACCTGATGCAGCTCTCGGAGGGCGAAGAATCTCGTGCTTTCAGCTTCGATGTAGGAGGGCGTGGAT
ATGTCCTGCGGGTAAATAGCTGCGCCGATGGTTTCTACAAAGATCGTTATGTTTATCGGCACTTTGCATC
GGCCGCGCTCCCGATTCCGGAAGTGCTTGACATTGGGGAATTCAGCGAGAGCCTGACCTATTGCATCTCC
CGCCGTGCACAGGGTGTCACGTTGCAAGACCTGCCTGAAACCGAACTGCCCGCTGTTCTGCAGCCGGTCG
CGGAGGCCATGGATGCGATCGCTGCGGCCGATCTTAGCCAGACGAGCGGGTTCGGCCCATTCGGACCGCA
AGGAATCGGTCAATACACTACATGGCGTGATTTCATATGCGCGATTGCTGATCCCCATGTGTATCACTGG
CAAACTGTGATGGACGACACCGTCAGTGCGTCCGTCGCGCAGGCTCTCGATGAGCTGATGCTTTGGGCCG
AGGACTGCCCCGAAGTCCGGCACCTCGTGCACGCGGATTTCGGCTCCAACAATGTCCTGACGGACAATGG
CCGCATAACAGCGGTCATTGACTGGAGCGAGGCGATGTTCGGGGATTCCCAATACGAGGTCGCCAACATC
TTCTTCTGGAGGCCGTGGTTGGCTTGTATGGAGCAGCAGACGCGCTACTTCGAGCGGAGGCATCCGGAGC
TTGCAGGATCGCCGCGGCTCCGGGCGTATATGCTCCGCATTGGTCTTGACCAACTCTATCAGAGCTTGGT
TGACGGCAATTTCGATGATGCAGCTTGGGCGCAGGGTCGATGCGACGCAATCGTCCGATCCGGAGCCGGG
ACTGTCGGGCGTACACAAATCGCCCGCAGAAGCGCGGCCGTCTGGACCGATGGCTGTGTAGAAGTACTCG
CCGATAGTGGAAACCGACGCCCCAGCACTCGTCCGAGGGCAAAGGAATAGCACGTACTACGAGATTTCGA
TTCCACCGCCGCCTTCTATGAAAGGTTGGGCTTCGGAATCGTTTTCCGGGACGCCGGCTGGATGATCCTC
CAGCGCGGGGATCTCATGCTGGAGTTCTTCGCCCACCCCAACTTGTTTATTGCAGCTTATAATGGTTACA
AATAAAGCAATAGCATCACAAATTTCACAAATAAAGCATTTTTTTCACTGCATTCTAGTTGTGGTTTGTC
CAAACTCATCAATGTATCTTATCATGTCTGTATACCGTCGACCTCTAGCTAGAGCTTGGCGTAATCATGG
TCATAGCTGTTTCCTGTGTGAAATTGTTATCCGCTCACAATTCCACACAACATACGAGCCGGAAGCATAA
AGTGTAAAGCCTGGGGTGCCTAATGAGTGAGCTAACTCACATTAATTGCGTTGCGCTCACTGCCCGCTTT
CCAGTCGGGAAACCTGTCGTGCCAGCTGCATTAATGAATCGGCCAACGCGCGGGGAGAGGCGGTTTGCGT
ATTGGGCGCTCTTCCGCTTCCTCGCTCACTGACTCGCTGCGCTCGGTCGTTCGGCTGCGGCGAGCGGTAT
CAGCTCACTCAAAGGCGGTAATACGGTTATCCACAGAATCAGGGGATAACGCAGGAAAGAACATGTGAGC
AAAAGGCCAGCAAAAGGCCAGGAACCGTAAAAAGGCCGCGTTGCTGGCGTTTTTCCATAGGCTCCGCCCC
CCTGACGAGCATCACAAAAATCGACGCTCAAGTCAGAGGTGGCGAAACCCGACAGGACTATAAAGATACC
AGGCGTTTCCCCCTGGAAGCTCCCTCGTGCGCTCTCCTGTTCCGACCCTGCCGCTTACCGGATACCTGTC
CGCCTTTCTCCCTTCGGGAAGCGTGGCGCTTTCTCATAGCTCACGCTGTAGGTATCTCAGTTCGGTGTAG
GTCGTTCGCTCCAAGCTGGGCTGTGTGCACGAACCCCCCGTTCAGCCCGACCGCTGCGCCTTATCCGGTA
ACTATCGTCTTGAGTCCAACCCGGTAAGACACGACTTATCGCCACTGGCAGCAGCCAC
